>Addgene plasmid #164964 | pENTR-D-TOPO-kcnt2b | addgene full sequence | sequence record 327188 | Addgene NGS Result
TCCTCAGATTGGTCCCCCAGCAGGTCAAACGTGGAGTTGTGTACACCGTTCACCACTTCCAGGACAGGGG
CGATGCTGTGTCTTCTTTCCTCACCGGAGCCACTGACGGCAGGCAGCGATAGCGTGTTACAAACGCTCAC
TTCTGTCCTGCAGCCACTTCTGCTCACCGTCCCACTGCCCAGAGCTGCCGGCCCCGAGCCTTCAGGACTG
CTGTCACTTGAGTCCTGTAGGTCGATCGCCACCGTGCCCATGCTGGCTATGATGCTGTGCACTGGCAGGC
GAGTGAGGCCATGATAGATGGTCTGTGGGACCCCCCTGGAATCACCCCCGGGGCCTCGCACCGGCTCTCT
GTGGCCACGGACAAATGCTGAATTTTCCTCTTTGGAGATGTTGATGTAGAAACAGGTGTCAGAGGCTCCC
ATAATGTGACAAGGTCCAGGGTTCAGGAGGATATTGGCGGTGTCCATCCTGCGCACCCCAATCAGACACA
CACCGTATTTCTTATGTGCATGAAAGGAGGCAAAGGTGAAACTCTTTCCCTGATATTCTCCAAAAAACTT
GCTCTCCTCCAGTCGGATGTGGTGCACCTCATTGGCTGCGCAGCGCCGGTAGGTGCGCTGCCATTGATCG
ACTGAGCTGGCACCACCTTCCCTGTTGAGGGGCTGGAAGGCTCCCGCTCGCTGCCTGAAGGCTTCTGAAG
ATGCTGTTTGTCCTCTAGAGGAGTGAATCAACAGTGTGATCAGGGTAGAGGTGGCAGGACACACACAGTT
CAGGGCCAACATAGCATATTTAAACTCTTCCTCACAAACCACATGATCTGCGAACTTGATGTGAAACTTA
TTCTCAGGTTTGAGGATCTGCACATAAAGTGGGCAGTTTGGAGCAAAGTCTTTCACGGCCCAGGCCCTAA
GAATGGTCTGATGGTCTTTGCCCTCATTAGGTCCTGATCTTTGAGTGCAGACCCCTGCAGGTAAATGACC
CTCTGTGCCCACAGCGGGATATGAAGAACCCTCCGCACCTGGACGTCCATCTCAGCAGGACACAAGATGA
CCACATAGTAATCCTGCAGTCTGGGGTGAGCAAAGAACTCGTTGAGGAAGTCCATGAGCAGGTCTATCTT
GAGACAGCTGACACATAACACTACATGCTTCTCAGTCTGAGCACGGTAACGGCTGTAGTTTCCTCCAGAC
TTCTGTCGCTCCATCCATAGGAAAGCCAACTGCTCAAACTGTATTGGCAGAACTATAAGAGCCACACAGA
TCATGATGACCACCAGCAACTGGGACGGCCAGATCTGAGGTGTGACGTCCCCAAAGCCCACCGTAGAGAA
AGTGACAACACAGAAATACAGAGAGTCAAAGAGTGTCAGGTTGTTCCCGGCTCGTTCCAAGTGCTGAATA
CCACAAATACAGGTGAAGATGAGGCAGAGGAGGGTGCTGATGAGGATGAGCACCTGGTTGAACATGGCTG
AATGTGTGCGCTGAATCGCTCTGTGCAGGTCATTAGTGATCACAAAAGGGACGGCACTGATCATCTCCAG
AATGAAGGGAATGCGCAAGACTTGTTCCCAAACGTTGCCCTTGTAGCTTAGGTAAACCAGCAACATGGTC
TCTGAAAAACTGATGAATGCAACAAGCACCTGAAGAGCCCAGAGTGGCAGAGGCCTGTTCACCCAAATAA
TGAGGGACCAGTCAAAATGGCTTCTGTTGTGGGCAGAGGCATTCTGTCTGAGACAGCCAGGACAATCTCT
TTCCTCCCGAGGGTCATCCAGCAGGACTCGTACAATGTACAGCAAGCAGCTCAGAACCTTCAGAAAGAAG
TTGAAGAGTCGCACTCTCAAACCTGTCGTCCGTCTGCCAGTCCCCGAGCAACAGGTCTCGGAATCGGTAC
CGCGGTGGCAGCGGCAGCACCTCCTTCTCCAGCTCCACCATGGTGAAGGGGGCGGCCGCGGAGCCTGCTT
TTTTGTACAAAGTTGGCATTATAAAAAAGCATTGCTCATCAATTTGTTGCAACGAACAGGTCACTATCAG
TCAAAATAAAATCATTATTTGGGGCCCGAGCTTAAGACTGGCCGTCGTTTTACAACGTCGTGACTGGGAA
AACATCCATGCTAGCGTTAACGCGAGAGTAGGGAACTGCCAGGCATCAAATAAAACGAAAGGCTCAGTCG
GAAGACTGGGCCTTTCGTTTTATCTGTTGTTTGTCGGTGAACGCTCTCCTGAGTAGGACAAATCCGCCGG
GAGCGGATTTGAACGTTGTGAAGCAACGGCCCGGAGGGTGGCGGGCAGGACGCCCGCCATAAACTGCCAG
GCATCAAACTAAGCAGAAGGCCATCCTGACGGATGGCCTTTTTGCGTTTCTACAAACTCTTCCTGGCTAG
CGGTACGCGTATTAATTGCGTTGCGCTCACTGCCCGCTTTCCAGTCGGGAAACCTGTCGTGCCAGCTGCA
TTAATGAATCGGCCAACGCGCGGGGAGAGGCGGTTTGCGTATTGGGCGCTCTTCCGCTTCCTCGCTCACT
GACTCGCTGCGCTCGGTCGTTCGGCTGCGGCGAGCGGTATCAGCTCACTCAAAGGCGGTAATACGGTTAT
CCACAGAATCAGGGGATAACGCAGGAAAGAACATGTGAGCAAAAGGCCAGCAAAAGGCCAGGAACCGTAA
AAAGGCCGCGTTGCTGGCGTTTTTCCATAGGCTCCGCCCCCCTGACGAGCATCACAAAAATCGACGCTCA
AGTCAGAGGTGGCGAAACCCGACAGGACTATAAAGATACCAGGCGTTTCCCCCTGGAAGCTCCCTCGTGC
GCTCTCCTGTTCCGACCCTGCCGCTTACCGGATACCTGTCCGCCTTTCTCCCTTCGGGAAGCGTGGCGCT
TTCTCATAGCTCACGCTGTAGGTATCTCAGTTCGGTGTAGGTCGTTCGCTCCAAGCTGGGCTGTGTGCAC
GAACCCCCCGTTCAGCCCGACCGCTGCGCCTTATCCGGTAACTATCGTCTTGAGTCCAACCCGGTAAGAC
ACGACTTATCGCCACTGGCAGCAGCCACTGGTAACAGGATTAGCAGAGCGAGGTATGTAGGCGGTGCTAC
AGAGTTCTTGAAGTGGTGGCCTAACTACGGCTACACTAGAAGAACAGTATTTGGTATCTGCGCTCTGCTG
AAGCCAGTTACCTTCGGAAAAAGAGTTGGTAGCTCTTGATCCGGCAAACAAACCACCGCTGGTAGCGGTG
GTTTTTTTGTTTGCAAGCAGCAGATTACGCGCAGAAAAAAAGGATCTCAAGAAGATCCTTTGATCTTTTC
TACGGGGTCTGACGCTCAGTGGAACGACGCGTAACTCACGTTAAGGGATTTTGGTCATGAGCTTGCGCCG
TCCCGTCAAGTCAGCGTAATGCTCTGCCAGTGTTACAACCAATTAACCAATTCTGATTAGAAAAACTCAT
CGAGCATCAAATGAAACTGCAATTTATTCATATCAGGATTATCAATACCATATTTTTGAAAAAGCCGTTT
CTGTAATGAAGGAGAAAACTCACCGAGGCAGTTCCATAGGATGGCAAGATCCTGGTATCGGTCTGCGATT
CCGACTCGTCCAACATCAATACAACCTATTAATTTCCCCTCGTCAAAAATAAGGTTATCAAGTGAGAAAT
CACCATGAGTGACGACTGAATCCGGTGAGAATGGCAAAAGTTTATGCATTTCTTTCCAGACTTGTTCAAC
AGGCCAGCCATTACGCTCGTCATCAAAATCACTCGCATCAACCAAACCGTTATTCATTCGTGATTGCGCC
TGAGCGAGACGAAATACGCGATCGCTGTTAAAAGGACAATTACAAACAGGAATCGAATGCAACCGGCGCA
GGAACACTGCCAGCGCATCAACAATATTTTCACCTGAATCAGGATATTCTTCTAATACCTGGAATGCTGT
TTTTCCGGGGATCGCAGTGGTGAGTAACCATGCATCATCAGGAGTACGGATAAAATGCTTGATGGTCGGA
AGAGGCATAAATTCCGTCAGCCAGTTTAGTCTGACCATCTCATCTGTAACATCATTGGCAACGCTACCTT
TGCCATGTTTCAGAAACAACTCTGGCGCATCGGGCTTCCCATACAAGCGATAGATTGTCGCACCTGATTG
CCCGACATTATCGCGAGCCCATTTATACCCATATAAATCAGCATCCATGTTGGAATTTAATCGCGGCCTC
GACGTTTCCCGTTGAATATGGCTCATAACACCCCTTGTATTACTGTTTATGTAAGCAGACAGTTTTATTG
TTCATGATGATATATTTTTATCTTGTGCAATGTAACATCAGAGATTTTGAGACACGGGCCAGAGCTGCCA
GGAAACAGCTATGACCATGTAATACGACTCACTATAGGGGATATCAGCTGGATGGCAAATAATGATTTTA
TTTTGACTGATAGTGACCTGTTCGTTGCAACAAATTGATAAGCAATGCTTTCTTATAATGCCAACTTTGT
ACAAGAAAGCTGGGTCGGCGCGCCCACCCTTTCATAGGTGAGTGCTATCCTGTGTGTCGAATCTGTGTCC
TTCTGCTGGCCCTGCGCTGGGTTTGCGACTGCCGGCCTGGTTAGGCACTGGTGACAGAAGATCAGGTCTG
ATCAGATACACGACATCATGAAGCTCCAGGCGTGTGTCAGGGGAAGGGTTGATAAGAATATAGGACAGTC
TGTTGCCCTGGTCTGTCATCCCATTGAATCCAGATGGTGAGAGCCCCAGGTGCTTCATGCGTGTGCGGAC
CAAAGCATTGAGCTCTTGCCTCTCGGAGCGGCGAAACAGGCTGAGCCTCTGCTGGGTGATGCGCTCAGCT
GCGCTCCCCACTCCCTTCGCCCCGCCGGATCCTCGTCCACTCTTACGACTTAGTCGTCGTGCCCACTGCA
TGCTCTTCCTCCTCAGTAGAGGGTGGTCCATGGCTTGTGAGGATGAGGAGGAGGAGGGCGGCTCTGATGA
CGTTGAGTTGCGATGAAGACCGGAGCGGCAGAGCAGAGGCTCACGGGGCTCGCGTGTATCCTCATAGTCT
TCCACCGTGATGGACACCTGAGACTCTGAGACGGGTAGTTTATGTGCTTCTGTGCGGTAGATGCCGATGG
GAATGTCACCAGTCGATGAGCACAGCTTTTGGTAGAGACGACCATAAGTACGAATCCACAAATCCTCCTC
TGTAATCTTCATAGCACAGAGGAAACCAGATCCAGGCATGGAGTCTAGACCTAGCAGCAGTCTGGTAATG
GAGATCATGTAGTCCTTCACAAAAGACTGATAAAGCAGAGTGTCTAACATACTGACACTAAACACCTTTC
CAGCCGCAAACGGTAATCTGAACATGAACACTAGGTTGGAGCCCCTCTCTCTCTCTTTCTTCTCCAGTTT
GGAAAGAGCTAGAGAATAGTGGTCTTTCACTTTGAACTGCATGAATCGCATGTTGGCCGGATGTGTGAGT
TCGGTTATAATACTGAGAGCTGGAAAAAGCCTGAAGAGTGTCTGAACATTAACAATGGTCTTGGCATCAG
CCATGTAGTCCTCCTCTGCAATCATAGAGCTCTCTTTGTCCACAACTACCATGGTGTCAGCAAATGTCAC
ACCACAACGCAAAAGACTATCCAGATTGTCAATGGAGCCCACTGTGTAAAAGACCATAGGAAACCAGCAG
ATGGCCTCCAAGAAGTCTGCCTCAGGTACGTTCTCCAATAACAAAACAATGGGGTTAAGCTCCTTCCTGG
GGCGGTAATATGCTCGCAGAGGGACGATGAAGTTATAAAGGCCATTTCCAGCACTTTCCGCTGATACGAT
GATCAGTTTGTTTTTGAAGCCATAAGAGCGAGCATCTTCATAGGGCATGTGATGACAAGCTTTATCCAGA
CGCAGACAGCAAAATGGCATTTTCTCCTGCAGAAGGTGGCAGAGGGCTGGAGAGCTGCCGATGTATGGAG
AGTTTAGTGGGTAGCCTTTAACCCACTCGCAGTGTGCTCCCCACCACTGGCCTTTCTGCTCTCCTCCATC
CTCCTCCTTGCCCTCCTCTCCTCCCTCG
Features (pLannotate 1.2.2; 11 found; start..end, strand, type, name):
    926..1840    -  CDS            KCNT2 (fragment): KCNT2_HUMAN - Also known as SLICK. Experimental evidence at protein level: Swiss-Prot protein existence level 1. Outward rectifying potassium channel. Produces rapidly activating outward rectifier K(+) currents. Activated by high intracellular sodium and chloride levels (PubMed:14684870, PubMed:16687497, PubMed:29069600). Channel activity is inhibited by ATP and by inhalation anesthetics, such as isoflurane (PubMed:16687497) (By similarity). Inhibited upon stimulation of G-protein coupled receptors, such as CHRM1 and GRM1 (PubMed:16687497). From Homo sapiens (Human).
   1952..2051    -  protein_bind   attL1: mutant version of attL; recombination site for the Gateway® LR reaction LR Clonase™
   2067..2103    +  CDS            lacZα (fragment): LacZα fragment of β-galactosidase; lacZ fragment
   2150..2193    -  terminator     rrnB T1 terminator: Escherichia coli rrnB; transcription terminator T1 from the E. coli rrnB gene
   2325..2352    +  terminator     rrnB T2 terminator: transcription terminator T2 from the E. coli rrnB gene
   2407..2499    -  CDS            lacI (fragment): lac repressor; lacI; The lac repressor binds to the lac operator to inhibit transcription in E. coli. This inhibition can be relieved by adding lactose or isopropyl-β-D-thiogalactopyranoside (IPTG).
   2682..3270    -  rep_origin     ori: high-copy-number ColE1/pMB1/pBR322/pUC origin of replication
   3417..4226    -  CDS            KanR: aminoglycoside phosphotransferase; aph(3')-Ia; confers resistance to kanamycin in bacteria or G418 (Geneticin®) in eukaryotes
   4360..4378    +  promoter       T7 promoter: promoter for bacteriophage T7 RNA polymerase
   4396..4495    +  protein_bind   attL2: mutant version of attL; recombination site for the Gateway® LR reaction LR Clonase™
   4515..926     -  CDS            KCNT2 (fragment) (across the origin): KCNT2_HUMAN - Also known as SLICK. Experimental evidence at protein level: Swiss-Prot protein existence level 1. Outward rectifying potassium channel. Produces rapidly activating outward rectifier K(+) currents. Activated by high intracellular sodium and chloride levels (PubMed:14684870, PubMed:16687497, PubMed:29069600). Channel activity is inhibited by ATP and by inhalation anesthetics, such as isoflurane (PubMed:16687497) (By similarity). Inhibited upon stimulation of G-protein coupled receptors, such as CHRM1 and GRM1 (PubMed:16687497). From Homo sapiens (Human).
