[The description below was written by a language model from this plasmid's Addgene catalogue record and pLannotate feature annotations shown in this document.]
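Description:
pENTR-D-TOPO-kcnt2b is a Gateway entry clone built on the Invitrogen pENTR/D-TOPO backbone, catalogued as a PCR cloning vector and carrying the coding sequence of the zebrafish (Danio rerio) potassium channel gene kcnt2b. It is maintained in E. coli from a high-copy ColE1/pUC-type origin and selected with kanamycin through the aph(3')-Ia (KanR) gene. The rrnB T1 and T2 terminators lie upstream of the cloning region, where they limit read-through transcription into the insert. The short lacZα and lacI fragments in the table are backbone remnants rather than functional genes.

The insert sits between the attL1 and attL2 recombination sites, so an LR Clonase reaction can transfer it directionally into any attR-containing destination vector for expression or other downstream work. The entry clone has no eukaryotic promoter. The only annotated promoter is a T7 promoter beside attL2, which points into the 3' end of the insert and could therefore drive in vitro transcription of antisense RNA. The record does not state such a use. The annotation tool labels the insert as two adjoining fragments matching human KCNT2 (SLICK), a sodium- and chloride-activated outward-rectifying potassium channel. This reflects homology to the nearest database protein, not a human origin.

The record has two inconsistencies. The purpose field names kcnt2a, whereas the plasmid name and insert fields say kcnt2b. The catalogue also lists a total size of 6,272 bp with a 3,696 bp insert, but the sequenced record is 6,048 nt, which leaves roughly 3.4 kb between the att sites. The associated publication concerns calcium-activated potassium channels in zebrafish embryonic development.
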