Addgene plasmid #164964: pENTR-D-TOPO-kcnt2b
Purpose: Zebrafish kcnt2a gene CDS
Depositing lab: GuangJun Zhang. Depositing organization: Purdue University. Publication: Phylogenetic and developmental analyses indicate complex functions of Calcium-Activated Potassium Channels in zebrafish embryonic development. Silic MR, Black MM, Zhang G. Dev Dyn. 2021 Mar 16. doi: 10.1002/dvdy.329. PubMed 33728688.
Backbone
  Vector backbone: pENTR-D-TOPO
  Backbone manufacturer: Invitrogen
  Backbone size w/o insert (bp): 2580
  Total vector size (bp): 6272
  Vector type: PCR cloning vector
Growth in bacteria
  Bacterial resistance: Kanamycin, 50 μg/mL
  Growth temperature: 37°C
  Growth strain: DH5alpha
  Copy number: High Copy
Gene/Insert
  Gene/Insert name: kcnt2b (alt names: CR392045.1; LOC565691)
  Species: D. rerio (zebrafish)
  Insert size (bp): 3696
  GenBank ID: XM_009299766.3
  Entrez Gene: LOC565691
Terms and licenses: Academic/Nonprofit Terms; Industry Terms: Not Available to Industry
How to cite: pENTR-D-TOPO-kcnt2b was a gift from GuangJun Zhang (Addgene plasmid # 164964 ; http://n2t.net/addgene:164964 ; RRID:Addgene_164964)
