>Addgene plasmid #164964 | pENTR-D-TOPO-kcnt2b | depositor partial sequence | sequence record 320438 | M13R
TCATAGGTGAGTGCTATCCTGTGTGTCGAATCTGTGTCCTTCTGCTGGCCCTGCGCTGGGTTTGCGACTG
CCGGCCTGGTTAGGCACTGGTGACAGAAGATCAGGTCTGATCAGATACACGACATCATGAAGCTCCAGGC
GTGTGTCAGGGGAAGGGTTGATAAGAATATAGGACAGTCTGTTGCCCTGGTCTGTCATCCCATTGAATCC
AGATGGTGAGAGCCCCAGGTGCTTCATGCGTGTGCGGACCAAAGCATTGAGCTCTTGCCTCTCGGAGCGG
CGAAACAGGCTGAGCCTCTGCTGGGTGATGCGCTCAGCTGCGCTCCCCACTCCCTTCGCCCCGCCGGATC
CTCGTCCACTCTTACGACTTAGTCGTCGTGCCCACTGCATGCTCTTCCTCCTCAGTAGAGGGTGGTCCAT
GGCTTGTGAGGATGAGGAGGAGGAGGGCGGCTCTGATGACGTTGAGTTGCGATGAAGACCGGAGCGGCAG
AGCAGAGGCTCACGGGGCTCGCGTGTATCCTCATAGTCTTCCACCGTGATGGACACCTGAGACTCTGAGA
CGGGTAGTTTATGTGCTTCTGTGCGGTAGATGCCGATGGGAATGTCACCAGTCGATGAGCACAGCTTTTG
GTAGAGACGACCATAAGTACGAATCCACAAATCCTCCTCTGTAATC
